>Addgene plasmid #238843 | NanoLuc-TYK2 Fusion Vector | addgene full sequence | sequence record 479805 | Addgene NGS Result
TCAATATTGGCCATTAGCCATATTATTCATTGGTTATATAGCATAAATCAATATTGGCTATTGGCCATTG
CATACGTTGTATCTATATCATAATATGTACATTTATATTGGCTCATGTCCAATATGACCGCCATGTTGGC
ATTGATTATTGACTAGTTATTAATAGTAATCAATTACGGGGTCATTAGTTCATAGCCCATATATGGAGTT
CCGCGTTACATAACTTACGGTAAATGGCCCGCCTGGCTGACCGCCCAACGACCCCCGCCCATTGACGTCA
ATAATGACGTATGTTCCCATAGTAACGCCAATAGGGACTTTCCATTGACGTCAATGGGTGGAGTATTTAC
GGTAAACTGCCCACTTGGCAGTACATCAAGTGTATCATATGCCAAGTCCGCCCCCTATTGACGTCAATGA
CGGTAAATGGCCCGCCTGGCATTATGCCCAGTACATGACCTTACGGGACTTTCCTACTTGGCAGTACATC
TACGTATTAGTCATCGCTATTACCATGGTGATGCGGTTTTGGCAGTACACCAATGGGCGTGGATAGCGGT
TTGACTCACGGGGATTTCCAAGTCTCCACCCCATTGACGTCAATGGGAGTTTGTTTTGGCACCAAAATCA
ACGGGACTTTCCAAAATGTCGTAATAACCCCGCCCCGTTGACGCAAATGGGCGGTAGGCGTGTACGGTGG
GAGGTCTATATAAGCAGAGCTGGTTTAGTGAACCGTCAGATCACTAGAAGCTTTATTGCGGTAGTTTATC
ACAGTTAAATTGCTAACGCAGTCAGTGCTTCTGACACAACAGTCTCGAACTTAAGCTGCAGAAGTTGGTC
GTGAGGCACTGGGCAGGTAAGTATCAAGGTTACAAGACAGGTTTAAGGAGACCAATAGAAACTGGGCTTG
TCGAGACAGAGAAGACTCTTGCGTTTCTGATAGGCACCTATTGGTCTTACTGACATCCACTTTGCCTTTC
TCTCCACAGGTGTCCACTCCCAGTTCAATTACAGCTCTTAAGGCTAGAGTATTAATACGACTCACTATAG
GGCTAGCGCTCACCATGGTCTTCACACTCGAAGATTTCGTTGGGGACTGGCGACAGACAGCCGGCTACAA
CCTGGACCAAGTCCTTGAACAGGGAGGTGTGTCCAGTTTGTTTCAGAATCTCGGGGTGTCCGTAACTCCG
ATCCAAAGGATTGTCCTGAGCGGTGAAAATGGGCTGAAGATCGACATCCATGTCATCATCCCGTATGAAG
GTCTGAGCGGCGACCAAATGGGCCAGATCGAAAAAATTTTTAAGGTGGTGTACCCTGTGGATGATCATCA
CTTTAAGGTGATCCTGCACTATGGCACACTGGTAATCGACGGGGTTACGCCGAACATGATCGACTATTTC
GGACGGCCGTATGAAGGCATCGCCGTGTTCGACGGCAAAAAGATCACTGTAACAGGGACCCTGTGGAACG
GCAACAAAATTATCGACGAGCGCCTGATCAACCCCGACGGCTCCCTGCTGTTCCGAGTAACCATCAACGG
AGTGACCGGCTGGCGGCTGTGCGAACGCATTCTGGCGGGCTCGAGCGGCGCGATCGCCATGCCTCTGCGC
CACTGGGGGATGGCCAGGGGCAGTAAGCCCGTTGGGGATGGAGCCCAGCCCATGGCTGCCATGGGAGGCC
TGAAGGTGCTTCTGCACTGGGCTGGTCCAGGCGGCGGGGAGCCCTGGGTCACTTTCAGTGAGTCATCGCT
GACAGCTGAGGAAGTCTGCATCCACATTGCACATAAAGTTGGTATCACTCCTCCTTGCTTCAATCTCTTT
GCCCTCTTCGATGCTCAGGCCCAAGTCTGGTTGCCCCCAAACCACATCCTAGAGATCCCCAGAGATGCAA
GCCTGATGCTATATTTCCGCATAAGGTTTTATTTCCGGAACTGGCATGGCATGAATCCTCGGGAACCGGC
TGTGTACCGTTGTGGGCCCCCAGGAACCGAGGCATCCTCAGATCAGACAGCACAGGGGATGCAACTCCTG
GACCCAGCCTCATTTGAGTACCTCTTTGAGCAGGGCAAGCATGAGTTTGTGAATGACGTGGCATCACTGT
GGGAGCTGTCGACCGAGGAGGAGATCCACCACTTTAAGAATGAGAGCCTGGGCATGGCCTTTCTGCACCT
CTGTCACCTCGCTCTCCGCCATGGCATCCCCCTGGAGGAGGTGGCCAAGAAGACCAGCTTCAAGGACTGC
ATCCCGCGCTCCTTCCGCCGGCATATCCGGCAGCACAGCGCCCTGACCCGGCTGCGCCTTCGGAACGTCT
TCCGCAGGTTCCTGCGGGACTTCCAGCCGGGCCGACTCTCCCAGCAGATGGTCATGGTCAAATACCTAGC
CACACTCGAGCGGCTGGCACCCCGCTTCGGCACAGAGCGTGTGCCCGTGTGCCACCTGAGGCTGCTGGCC
CAGGCCGAGGGGGAGCCCTGCTACATCCGGGACAGTGGGGTGGCCCCTACAGACCCTGGCCCTGAGTCTG
CTGCTGGGCCCCCAACCCACGAGGTGCTGGTGACAGGCACTGGTGGCATCCAGTGGTGGCCAGTAGAGGA
GGAGGTGAACAAGGAGGAGGGTTCTAGTGGCAGCAGTGGCAGGAACCCCCAAGCCAGCCTGTTTGGGAAG
AAGGCCAAGGCTCACAAGGCAGTCGGCCAGCCGGCAGACAGGCCGCGGGAGCCACTGTGGGCCTACTTCT
GTGACTTCCGGGACATCACCCACGTGGTGCTGAAAGAGCACTGTGTCAGCATCCACCGGCAGGACAACAA
GTGCCTGGAGCTGAGCTTGCCTTCCCGGGCTGCGGCGCTGTCCTTCGTGTCGCTGGTGGACGGCTATTTC
CGCCTGACGGCCGACTCCAGCCACTACCTGTGCCACGAGGTGGCTCCCCCACGGCTGGTGATGAGCATCC
GGGATGGGATCCACGGACCCCTGCTGGAGCCATTTGTGCAGGCCAAGCTGCGGCCCGAGGACGGCCTGTA
CCTCATTCACTGGAGCACCAGCCACCCCTACCGCCTGATCCTCACAGTGGCCCAGCGTAGCCAGGCACCA
GACGGCATGCAGAGCTTGCGGCTCCGAAAGTTCCCCATTGAGCAGCAGGACGGGGCCTTCGTGCTGGAGG
GCTGGGGCCGGTCCTTCCCCAGCGTTCGGGAACTTGGGGCTGCCTTGCAGGGCTGCTTGCTGAGGGCCGG
GGATGACTGCTTCTCTCTGCGTCGCTGTTGCCTGCCCCAACCAGGAGAAACCTCCAATCTCATCATCATG
CGGGGGGCTCGGGCCAGCCCCAGGACACTCAACCTCAGCCAGCTCAGCTTCCACCGGGTTGACCAGAAGG
AGATCACCCAGCTGTCCCACTTGGGCCAGGGCACAAGGACCAACGTGTATGAGGGCCGCCTGCGAGTGGA
GGGCAGCGGGGACCCTGAGGAGGGCAAGATGGATGACGAGGACCCCCTCGTGCCTGGCAGGGACCGTGGG
CAGGAGCTACGAGTGGTGCTCAAAGTGCTGGACCCTAGTCACCATGACATCGCCCTGGCCTTCTACGAGA
CAGCCAGCCTCATGAGCCAGGTCTCCCACACGCACCTGGCCTTCGTGCATGGCGTCTGTGTGCGCGGCCC
TGAAAATATCATGGTGACAGAGTACGTGGAGCACGGACCCCTGGATGTGTGGCTGCGGAGGGAGCGGGGC
CATGTGCCCATGGCTTGGAAGATGGTGGTGGCCCAGCAGCTGGCCAGCGCCCTCAGCTACCTGGAGAACA
AGAACCTGGTTCATGGTAATGTGTGTGGCCGGAACATCCTGCTGGCCCGGCTGGGGTTGGCAGAGGGCAC
CAGCCCCTTCATCAAGCTGAGTGATCCTGGCGTGGGCCTGGGCGCCCTCTCCAGGGAGGAGCGGGTGGAG
AGGATCCCCTGGCTGGCCCCCGAATGCCTACCAGGTGGGGCCAACAGCCTAAGCACCGCCATGGACAAGT
GGGGGTTTGGCGCCACCCTCCTGGAGATCTGCTTTGACGGAGAGGCCCCTCTGCAGAGCCGCAGTCCCTC
CGAGAAGGAGCATTTCTACCAGAGGCAGCACCGGCTGCCCGAGCCCTCCTGCCCACAGCTGGCCACACTC
ACCAGCCAGTGTCTGACCTATGAGCCAACCCAGAGGCCATCATTCCGCACCATCCTGCGTGACCTCACCC
GGCTGCAGCCCCACAATCTTGCTGACGTCTTGACTGTGAACCCGGACTCACCGGCGTCGGACCCTACGGT
TTTCCACAAGCGCTATTTGAAAAAGATCCGAGATCTGGGCGAGGGTCACTTCGGCAAGGTCAGCTTGTAC
TGCTACGATCCGACCAACGACGGCACTGGCGAGATGGTGGCGGTGAAAGCCCTCAAGGCAGACTGCGGCC
CCCAGCACCGCTCGGGCTGGAAGCAGGAGATTGACATTCTGCGCACGCTCTACCACGAGCACATCATCAA
GTACAAGGGCTGCTGCGAGGACCAAGGCGAGAAGTCGCTGCAGCTGGTCATGGAGTACGTGCCCCTGGGC
AGCCTCCGAGACTACCTGCCCCGGCACAGCATCGGGCTGGCCCAGCTGCTGCTCTTCGCCCAGCAGATCT
GCGAGGGCATGGCCTATCTGCACGCGCAGCACTACATCCACCGAGACCTAGCCGCGCGCAACGTGCTGCT
GGACAACGACAGGCTGGTCAAGATCGGGGACTTTGGCCTAGCCAAGGCCGTGCCCGAAGGCCACGAGTAC
TACCGCGTGCGCGAGGATGGGGACAGCCCCGTGTTCTGGTATGCCCCAGAGTGCCTGAAGGAGTATAAGT
TCTACTATGCGTCAGATGTCTGGTCCTTCGGGGTGACCCTGTATGAGCTGCTGACGCACTGTGACTCCAG
CCAGAGCCCCCCCACGAAATTCCTTGAGCTCATAGGCATTGCTCAGGGTCAGATGACAGTTCTGAGACTC
ACTGAGTTGCTGGAACGAGGGGAGAGGCTGCCACGGCCCGACAAATGTCCCTGTGAGGTCTATCATCTCA
TGAAGAACTGCTGGGAGACAGAGGCGTCCTTTCGCCCAACCTTCGAGAACCTCATACCCATTCTGAAGAC
AGTCCATGAGAAGTACCAAGGCCAGGCCCCTTCAGTGTTCAGCGTGTGCGTTTAAACGAATTCGGGCTCG
GTACCCGGGGATCCTCTAGAGTCGACCTGCAGGCATGCAAGCTGATCCGGCTGCTAACAAAGCCCGAAAG
GAAGCTGAGTTGGCTGCTGCCACCGCTGAGCAATAACTAGCATAACCCCTTGGGGCGGCCGCTTCGAGCA
GACATGATAAGATACATTGATGAGTTTGGACAAACCACAACTAGAATGCAGTGAAAAAAATGCTTTATTT
GTGAAATTTGTGATGCTATTGCTTTATTTGTAACCATTATAAGCTGCAATAAACAAGTTAACAACAACAA
TTGCATTCATTTTATGTTTCAGGTTCAGGGGGAGATGTGGGAGGTTTTTTTAAGCAAGTAAAACCTCTAC
AAATGTGGTAAAATCGAATTTTAACAAAATATTAACGCTTACAATTTCCTGATGCGGTATTTTCTCCTTA
CGCATCTGTGCGGTATTTCACACCGCATACGCGGATCTGCGCAGCACCATGGCCTGAAATAACCTCTGAA
AGAGGAACTTGGTTAGGTACCTTCTGAGGCGGAAAGAACCAGCTGTGGAATGTGTGTCAGTTAGGGTGTG
GAAAGTCCCCAGGCTCCCCAGCAGGCAGAAGTATGCAAAGCATGCATCTCAATTAGTCAGCAACCAGGTG
TGGAAAGTCCCCAGGCTCCCCAGCAGGCAGAAGTATGCAAAGCATGCATCTCAATTAGTCAGCAACCATA
GTCCCGCCCCTAACTCCGCCCATCCCGCCCCTAACTCCGCCCAGTTCCGCCCATTCTCCGCCCCATGGCT
GACTAATTTTTTTTATTTATGCAGAGGCCGAGGCCGCCTCGGCCTCTGAGCTATTCCAGAAGTAGTGAGG
AGGCTTTTTTGGAGGCCTAGGCTTTTGCAAAAAGCTTAATTAACTGTTGACAATTAATCATCGGCATAGT
ATATCGGCATAGTATAATACGACAAGGTGAGGAACTAAACCCAGGAGGCAGATCATGATTGAACAAGATG
GATTGCACGCAGGTTCTCCGGCCGCTTGGGTGGAGAGGCTATTCGGCTATGACTGGGCACAACAGACAAT
CGGCTGCTCTGATGCCGCCGTGTTCCGGCTGTCAGCGCAGGGGCGCCCGGTTCTTTTTGTCAAGACCGAC
CTGTCCGGTGCCCTGAATGAACTGCAGGACGAGGCAGCGCGGCTATCGTGGCTGGCCACGACGGGCGTTC
CTTGCGCAGCTGTGCTCGACGTTGTCACTGAAGCGGGAAGGGACTGGCTGCTATTGGGCGAAGTGCCGGG
GCAGGATCTCCTGTCATCTCACCTTGCTCCTGCCGAGAAAGTATCCATCATGGCTGATGCAATGCGGCGG
CTGCATACGCTTGATCCGGCTACCTGCCCATTCGACCACCAAGCGAAACATCGCATCGAGCGAGCACGTA
CTCGGATGGAAGCCGGTCTTGTCGATCAGGATGATCTGGACGAAGAGCATCAGGGGCTCGCGCCAGCCGA
ACTGTTCGCCAGGCTCAAGGCGCGCATGCCCGACGGCGAGGATCTCGTCGTGACCCATGGCGATGCCTGC
TTGCCGAATATCATGGTGGAAAATGGCCGCTTTTCTGGATTCATCGACTGTGGCCGGCTGGGTGTGGCGG
ACCGCTATCAGGACATAGCGTTGGCTACCCGTGATATTGCTGAAGAGCTTGGCGGCGAATGGGCTGACCG
CTTCCTCGTGCTTTACGGTATCGCCGCTCCCGATTCGCAGCGCATCGCCTTCTATCGCCTTCTTGACGAG
TTCTTCTGAGCGGGACTCTGGGGTTCGAAATGACCGACCAAGCGACGCCCAACCTGCCATCACGATGGCC
GCAATAAAATATCTTTATTTTCATTACATCTGTGTGTTGGTTTTTTGTGTGAATCGATAGCGATAAGGAT
CCTCTTTGCGCTTGCGTTTTCCCTTGTCCAGATAGCCCAGTAGCTGACATTCATCCGGGGTCAGCACCGT
TTCTGCGGACTGGCTTTCTACCCGGTATCAGCTCACTCAAAGGCGGTAATACGGTTATCCACAGAATCAG
GGGATAACGCAGGAAAGAACATGTGAGCAAAAGGCCAGCAAAAGGCCAGGAACCGTAAAAAGGCCGCGTT
GCTGGCGTTTTTCCATAGGCTCCGCCCCCCTGACGAGCATCACAAAAATCGACGCTCAAGTCAGAGGTGG
CGAAACCCGACAGGACTATAAAGATACCAGGCGTTTCCCCCTGGAAGCTCCCTCGTGCGCTCTCCTGTTC
CGACCCTGCCGCTTACCGGATACCTGTCCGCCTTTCTCCCTTCGGGAAGCGTGGCGCTTTCTCATAGCTC
ACGCTGTAGGTATCTCAGTTCGGTGTAGGTCGTTCGCTCCAAGCTGGGCTGTGTGCACGAACCCCCCGTT
CAGCCCGACCGCTGCGCCTTATCCGGTAACTATCGTCTTGAGTCCAACCCGGTAAGACACGACTTATCGC
CACTGGCAGCAGCCACTGGTAACAGGATTAGCAGAGCGAGGTATGTAGGCGGTGCTACAGAGTTCTTGAA
GTGGTGGCCTAACTACGGCTACACTAGAAGGACAGTATTTGGTATCTGCGCTCTGCTGAAGCCAGTTACC
TTCGGAAAAAGAGTTGGTAGCTCTTGATCCGGCAAACAAACCACCGCTGGTAGCGGTGGTTTTTTTGTTT
GCAAGCAGCAGATTACGCGCAGAAAAAAAGGATTTCAAGAAGATCCTTTGATCTTTTCTACGGGGTCTGA
CGCTCAGTGGAACGAAAACTCACGTTAAGGGATTTTGGTCATGAGATTATCAAAAAGGATCTTCACCTAG
ATCCTTTTATAGTCCGGAAATACAGGAACGCACGCTGGATGGCCCTTCGCTGGGATGGTGAAACCATGAA
AAATGGCAGCTTCAGTGGATTAAGTGGGGGTAATGTGGCCTGTACCCTCTGGTTGCATAGGTATTCATAC
GGTTAAAATTTATCAGGCGCGATTGCGGCAGTTTTTCGGGTGGTTTGTTGCCATTTTTACCTGTCTGCTG
CCGTGATCGCGCTGAACGCGTTTTAGCGGTGCGTACAATTAAGGGATTATGGTAAATCCACTTACTGTCT
GCCCTCGTAGCCATCGAGATAAACCGCAGTACTCCGGCCACGATGCGTCCGGCGTAGAGGATCGAGATCT
Features (pLannotate 1.2.2; 20 found; start..end, strand, type, name):
    140..517     +  enhancer       CMV enhancer: human cytomegalovirus immediate early enhancer
    519..718     +  promoter       CMV promoter: human cytomegalovirus (CMV) immediate early promoter
    857..989     +  intron         chimeric intron: chimera between introns from human β-globin and immunoglobulin heavy chain genes
   1033..1051    +  promoter       T7 promoter: promoter for bacteriophage T7 RNA polymerase
   1065..1577    +  CDS            Nluc: NanoLuc® luciferase human codon-optimized
   1599..5159    +  CDS            TYK2: TYK2_HUMAN - Experimental evidence at protein level: Swiss-Prot protein existence level 1. Probably involved in intracellular signal transduction by being involved in the initiation of type I IFN signaling. Phosphorylates the interferon-alpha/beta receptor alpha chain. From Homo sapiens (Human).
   5168..5223    +  misc_feature   MCS: pUC18/19 multiple cloning site
   5230..5279    +  CDS            SET1 (fragment): solubility-enhancement tag derived from T7 phage gene 10B
   5287..5306    +  terminator     T7 terminator (fragment): transcription terminator for bacteriophage T7 RNA polymerase
   5328..5449    -  polyA_signal   SV40 poly(A) signal: SV40 polyadenylation signal
   5472..5540    -  CDS            large T antigen (fragment): large T antigen from SV40 (simian virus 40)
   5545..5577    +  rep_origin     M13 ori (fragment): M13 bacteriophage origin of replication; arrow indicates direction of (+) strand synthesis
   5578..5629    -  misc_feature   bom (fragment): basis of mobility region from pBR322
   5694..6051    +  promoter       SV40 promoter: SV40 enhancer and early promoter
   6066..6113    +  promoter       EM7 promoter: synthetic bacterial promoter&nbsp
   6145..6936    +  CDS            neo: KKA2_KLEPN - Also known as kan, nptII. Experimental evidence at protein level: Swiss-Prot protein existence level 1. Resistance to kanamycin, neomycin, paromomycin, ribostamycin, butirosin and gentamicin B. From Klebsiella pneumoniae.
   7003..7051    +  polyA_signal   poly(A) signal: synthetic polyadenylation signal
   7072..7161    -  CDS            tnpA (fragment): TN5P_ECOLX - Also known as tnp. Experimental evidence at protein level: Swiss-Prot protein existence level 1. Mediates transposition of transposon Tn5 by a 'cut and paste' mechanism. First, the monomeric transposase binds the 19 bp inverted DNA repeats flanking the transposon. Then, dimerization of the DNA- bound transposase creates a synaptic DNA complex. After nicking of the first DNA strand, excision of the transposon proceeds through a series of intermediates. The transposase then mediates the insertion of the transposon at a new site by strand transfer. The activity of the wild- type tran
   7290..7878    -  rep_origin     ori: high-copy-number ColE1/pMB1/pBR322/pUC origin of replication
   7994..8277    +  misc_feature   cer region: ColE1-derived recombination site that helps to maintain plasmids as monomers
