[The description below was written by a language model from this plasmid's Addgene catalogue record and pLannotate feature annotations shown in this document.]
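Description:
NanoLuc-TYK2 Fusion Vector is an 8,330 nt mammalian expression plasmid built on the pFN31K Nluc CMV-neo Flexi Vector backbone, designed to produce human TYK2 fused at its N terminus to NanoLuc luciferase. It is propagated in E. coli through a high-copy ColE1/pUC-type origin, and an adjacent ColE1 cer site helps resolve multimers so the plasmid is maintained as monomers. Selection relies on a single neo (nptII) gene driven by tandem promoters. The bacterial EM7 promoter gives kanamycin resistance in E. coli, while the SV40 enhancer/early promoter, paired with a synthetic polyadenylation signal, allows the same gene to be expressed in mammalian cells, where neo normally permits G418 selection of stable transfectants.

The expression cassette begins with the CMV immediate early enhancer and promoter, followed by a chimeric β-globin/immunoglobulin intron that generally improves transcript processing and expression. A T7 promoter sits just upstream of the coding region and, together with a partial T7 terminator downstream, could support in vitro or phage-polymerase-driven transcription. The human codon-optimized Nluc coding sequence is followed after a short gap, presumably a linker, by the TYK2 coding sequence, a Janus-family tyrosine kinase involved in type I interferon signaling, with an SV40 poly(A) signal annotated downstream. Several small annotated fragments (SET1, large T antigen, M13 ori, bom, tnpA) appear to be backbone remnants or partial matches rather than functional elements.

The record states only that the plasmid expresses the NanoLuc-TYK2 fusion in mammalian cells. Such luciferase-tagged kinases commonly serve as bioluminescent donors in energy-transfer assays of ligand or inhibitor binding in live cells, although this application is not specified here.
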