Addgene plasmid #238843: NanoLuc-TYK2 Fusion Vector
Purpose: Express NanoLuc-TYK2 Fusion Protein in Mammalian Cells under a CMV promoter
Depositing lab: Promega Corporation.
Backbone
  Vector backbone: pFN31K Nluc CMV-neo Flexi(R) Vector
  Vector type: Mammalian Expression
Growth in bacteria
  Bacterial resistance: Kanamycin, 50 μg/mL
  Growth temperature: 37°C
  Growth strain: DH5alpha
  Copy number: High Copy
Gene/Insert
  Gene/Insert name: TYK2
  Species: H. sapiens (human)
  Entrez Gene: TYK2 (a.k.a. IMD35, JTK1)
  Promoter: CMV
  Tag / fusion protein: NanoLuc (R) (N terminal on backbone)
  Cloning method: Other
Terms and licenses: Academic/Nonprofit Terms; Industry Terms
How to cite: NanoLuc-TYK2 Fusion Vector was a gift from Promega Corporation (Addgene plasmid # 238843 ; http://n2t.net/addgene:238843 ; RRID:Addgene_238843)
